>Addgene plasmid #195893 | L0-I10 PhiC31 GG2-GG4 | addgene full sequence | sequence record 386967 | Addgene NGS Result
CACTCTGTGGTCTCAAGCCGACACGTATGCCGGCGCTTATGATAGACAATCAAGAGAAAGAGAGAACTCT
TCTGCCGCCTCTCCAGCTACACAGAGATCTGCCAACGAGGATAAAGCTGCTGATTTACAAAGAGAGGTAG
AGAGAGATGGGGGTAGGTTTAGATTTGTGGGTCATTTCTCTGAGGCTCCTGGTACATCAGCCTTTGGTAC
TGCTGAACGGCCTGAATTTGAAAGAATATTAAATGAGTGTCGGGCCGGTCGACTAAATATGATAATAGTT
TATGATGTATCTAGGTTCAGTAGACTCAAAGTTATGGATGCAATTCCGATCGTGAGCGAGCTACTTGCAC
TCGGTGTTACTATCGTAAGTACACAAGAAGGTGTATTCAGGCAGGGTAATGTGATGGACCTTATACACCT
TATTATGCGACTCGACGCTAGCCATAAAGAGTCATCACTGAAGAGTGCTAAAATCTTGGACACCAAGAAC
CTGCAAAGGGAGCTTGGAGGCTATGTAGGAGGAAAAGCTCCGTATGGTTTCGAACTCGTGAGTGAGACAA
AAGAGATTACCAGAAATGGTAGGATGGTGAACGTGGTTATTAATAAGCTAGCTCATAGCACAACCCCTCT
CACAGGGCCTTTTGAGTTCGAACCTGACGTTATTAGATGGTGGTGGAGAGAGATCAAAACTCACAAACAT
CTTCCATTTAAGCCAGGTAGCCAGGCTGCTATCCACCCTGGATCTATCACTGGGCTTTGTAAAAGGATGG
ATGCTGACGCAGTGCCAACTCGAGGGGAAACAATCGGTAAGAAGACTGCATCTTCCGCTTGGGATCCCGC
TACAGTTATGAGAATCCTTCGGGATCCGCGTATTGCTGGATTCGCCGCAGAAGTCATTTATAAGAAAAAA
CCTGATGGTACTCCTACTACAAAAATCGAAGGTTATAGGATCCAAAGGGATCCTATTACTTTGCGTCCAG
TTGAATTAGACTGTGGACCGATCATCGAACCTGCCGAGTGGTACGAGTTGCAGGCCTGGCTTGATGGTAG
AGGGCGTGGAAAGGGTTTATCTCGGGGACAGGCAATTTTGTCAGCAATGGATAAGCTTTATTGTGAGTGT
GGGGCTGTTATGACATCAAAACGTGGAGAAGAGTCAATCAAGGATTCTTACAGGTGCAGACGTCGTAAAG
TGGTGGACCCTTCTGCTCCAGGACAGCATGAGGGTACATGCAACGTTTCTATGGCTGCTCTTGATAAATT
TGTGGCCGAACGTATTTTCAACAAGATTAGACACGCTGAAGGGGATGAGGAAACTTTAGCTCTTCTTTGG
GAGGCTGCCCGGCGTTTTGGTAAGCTAACAGAGGCACCAGAAAAAAGTGGCGAAAGAGCTAATTTGGTAG
CCGAAAGAGCAGACGCCTTGAATGCATTGGAAGAACTTTACGAAGATAGGGCTGCCGGAGCATATGATGG
ACCAGTTGGTCGGAAGCATTTCAGGAAGCAACAAGCTGCACTAACTTTGAGACAGCAAGGCGCAGAGGAG
CGACTCGCAGAGCTTGAGGCCGCCGAGGCCCCAAAGCTTCCACTCGATCAATGGTTTCCTGAGGATGCCG
ACGCTGATCCTACAGGTCCAAAGAGCTGGTGGGGAAGAGCTAGCGTAGACGATAAGAGAGTGTTTGTGGG
TCTATTTGTTGACAAGATTGTAGTTACTAAGTCCACTACGGGTCGAGGACAGGGCACTCCCATCGAAAAG
AGAGCCAGTATTACCTGGGCAAAGCCTCCAACCGATGATGATGAAGACGATGCACAAGATGGTACCGAGG
ATGTGGCAGCATAATAAGCTTTGAGACCTCATCACGCCTGAATTCCAGCACACTGGCGGCCGTTACTAGT
GGATCCGAGCTCGGTACCAAGCTTGATGCATAGCTTGAGTATTCTAACGCGTCACCTAAATAGCTTGGCG
TAATCATGGTCATAGCTGTTTCCTGTGTGAAATTGTTATCCGCTCACAATTCCACACAACATACGAGCCG
GAAGCATAAAGTGTAAAGCCTGGGGTGCCTAATGAGTGAGCTAACTCACATTAATTGCGTTGCGCTCACT
GCCCGCTTTCCAGTCGGGAAACCTGTCGTGCCAGCTGCATTAATGAATCGGCCAACGCGCGGGGAGAGGC
GGTTTGCGTATTGGGCGCTCTTCCGCTTCCTCGCTCACTGACTCGCTGCGCTCGGTCGTTCGGCTGCGGC
GAGCGGTATCAGCTCACTCAAAGGCGGTAATACGGTTATCCACAGAATCAGGGGATAACGCAGGAAAGAA
CATGTGAGCAAAAGGCCAGCAAAAGGCCAGGAACCGTAAAAAGGCCGCGTTGCTGGCGTTTTTCCATAGG
CTCCGCCCCCCTGACGAGCATCACAAAAATCGACGCTCAAGTCAGAGGTGGCGAAACCCGACAGGACTAT
AAAGATACCAGGCGTTTCCCCCTGGAAGCTCCCTCGTGCGCTCTCCTGTTCCGACCCTGCCGCTTACCGG
ATACCTGTCCGCCTTTCTCCCTTCGGGAAGCGTGGCGCTTTCTCATAGCTCACGCTGTAGGTATCTCAGT
TCGGTGTAGGTCGTTCGCTCCAAGCTGGGCTGTGTGCACGAACCCCCCGTTCAGCCCGACCGCTGCGCCT
TATCCGGTAACTATCGTCTTGAGTCCAACCCGGTAAGACACGACTTATCGCCACTGGCAGCAGCCACTGG
TAACAGGATTAGCAGAGCGAGGTATGTAGGCGGTGCTACAGAGTTCTTGAAGTGGTGGCCTAACTACGGC
TACACTAGAAGAACAGTATTTGGTATCTGCGCTCTGCTGAAGCCAGTTACCTTCGGAAAAAGAGTTGGTA
GCTCTTGATCCGGCAAACAAACCACCGCTGGTAGCGGTGGTTTTTTTGTTTGCAAGCAGCAGATTACGCG
CAGAAAAAAAGGATCTCAAGAAGATCCTTTGATCTTTTCTACGGGGTCTGACGCTCAGTGGAACGAAAAC
TCACGTTAAGGGATTTTGGTCATGAGATTATCAAAAAGGATCTTCACCTAGATCCTTTTAAATTAAAAAT
GAAGTTTTAGCACGTGTCAGTCCTGCTCCTCGGCCACGAAGTGCACGCAGTTGCCGGCCGGGTCGCGCAG
GGCGAACTCCCGCCCCCACGGCTGCTCGCCGATCTCGGTCATGGCCGGCCCGGAGGCGTCCCGGAAGTTC
GTGGACACGACCTCCGACCACTCGGCGTACAGCTCGTCCAGGCCGCGCACCCACACCCAGGCCAGGGTGT
TGTCCGGCACCACCTGGTCCTGGACCGCGCTGATGAACAGGGTCACGTCGTCCCGGACCACACCGGCGAA
GTCGTCCTCCACGAAGTCCCGGGAGAACCCGAGCCGGTCGGTCCAGAACTCGACCGCTCCGGCGACGTCG
CGCGCGGTGAGCACCGGAACGGCACTGGTCAACTTGGCCATGGTGGCCCTCCTCACGTGCTATTATTGAA
GCATTTATCAGGGTTATTGTCTCATGAGCGGATACATATTTGAATGTATTTAGAAAAATAAACAAATAGG
GGTTCCGCGCACATTTCCCCGAAAAGTGCCACCTGATGCGGTGTGAAATACCGCACAGATGCGTAAGGAG
AAAATACCGCATCAGGAAATTGTAAGCGTTAATAATTCAGAAGAACTCGTCAAGAAGGCGATAGAAGGCG
ATGCGCTGCGAATCGGGAGCGGCGATACCGTAAAGCACGAGGAAGCGGTCAGCCCATTCGCCGCCAAGCT
CTTCAGCAATATCACGGGTAGCCAACGCTATGTCCTGATAGCGGTCCGCCACACCCAGCCGGCCACAGTC
GATGAATCCAGAAAAGCGGCCATTTTCCACCATGATATTCGGCAAGCAGGCATCGCCATGGGTCACGACG
AGATCCTCGCCGTCGGGCATGCTCGCCTTGAGCCTGGCGAACAGTTCGGCTGGCGCGAGCCCCTGATGCT
CTTCGTCCAGATCATCCTGATCGACAAGACCGGCTTCCATCCGAGTACGTGCTCGCTCGATGCGATGTTT
CGCTTGGTGGTCGAATGGGCAGGTAGCCGGATCAAGCGTATGCAGCCGCCGCATTGCATCAGCCATGATG
GATACTTTCTCGGCAGGAGCAAGGTGAGATGACAGGAGATCCTGCCCCGGCACTTCGCCCAATAGCAGCC
AGTCCCTTCCCGCTTCAGTGACAACGTCGAGCACAGCTGCGCAAGGAACGCCCGTCGTGGCCAGCCACGA
TAGCCGCGCTGCCTCGTCTTGCAGTTCATTCAGGGCACCGGACAGGTCGGTCTTGACAAAAAGAACCGGG
CGCCCCTGCGCTGACAGCCGGAACACGGCGGCATCAGAGCAGCCGATTGTCTGTTGTGCCCAGTCATAGC
CGAATAGCCTCTCCACCCAAGCGGCCGGAGAACCTGCGTGCAATCCATCTTGTTCAATCATGCGAAACGA
TCCTCATCCTGTCTCTTGATCAGAGCTTGATCCCCTGCGCCATCAGATCCTTGGCGGCAAGAAAGCCATC
CAGTTTACTTTGCAGGGCTTCCCAACCTTACCAGAGGGCGCCCCAGCTGGCAATTCCGGTTCGCTTGCTG
TCCATAAAACCGCCCAGTCTAGCTATCGCCATGTAAGCCCACTGCAAGCTACCTGCTTTCTCTTTGCGCT
TGCGTTTTCCCTTGTCCAGATAGCCCAGTAGCTGACATTCATCCGGGGTCAGCACCGTTTCTGCGGACTG
GCTTTCTACGTGAAAAGGATCTAGGTGAAGATCCTTTTTGATAATCTCATGCCTGACATTTATATTCCCC
AGAACATCAGGTTAATGGCGTTTTTGATGTCATTTTCGCGGTGGCTGAGATCAGCCACTTCTTCCCCGAT
AACGGAGACCGGCACACTGGCCATATCGGTGGTCATCATGCGCCAGCTTTCATCCCCGATATGCACCACC
GGGTAAAGTTCACGGGAGACTTTATCTGACAGCAGACGTGCACTGGCCAGGGGGATCACCATCCGTCGCC
CCGGCGTGTCAATAATATCACTCTGTACATCCACAAACAGACGATAACGGCTCTCTCTTTTATAGGTGTA
AACCTTAAACTGCCGTACGTATAGGCTGCGCAACTGTTGGGAAGGGCGATCGGTGCGGGCCTCTTCGCTA
TTACGCCAGCTGGCGAAAGGGGGATGTGCTGCAAGGCGATTAAGTTGGGTAACGCCAGGGTTTTCCCAGT
CACGACGTTGTAAAACGACGGCCAGTGAATTGTAATACGACTCACTATAGGGCGAATTGGGCCCTCTAGA
TGCATGCTCGAGCGGCCGCCAGTGTGATGGATATCTGCAGAATTCAGG
Features (pLannotate 1.2.2; 13 found; start..end, strand, type, name):
   1993..2009    -  protein_bind   lac operator: The lac repressor binds to the lac operator to inhibit transcription in E. coli. This inhibition can be relieved by adding lactose or isopropyl-β-D-thiogalactopyranoside (IPTG). lac repressor encoded by lacI
   2017..2047    -  promoter       lac promoter: promoter for the E. coli lac operon
   2062..2083    -  protein_bind   CAP binding site: CAP binding activates transcription in the presence of cAMP. E. coli catabolite activator protein
   2096..2188    -  CDS            lacI (fragment): lac repressor; lacI; The lac repressor binds to the lac operator to inhibit transcription in E. coli. This inhibition can be relieved by adding lactose or isopropyl-β-D-thiogalactopyranoside (IPTG).
   2371..2959    -  rep_origin     ori: high-copy-number ColE1/pMB1/pBR322/pUC origin of replication
   3097..3471    -  CDS            BleoR: antibiotic-binding protein; Sh ble from Streptoalloteichus hindustanus; confers resistance to bleomycin, phleomycin, and Zeocin™
   3491..3579    -  promoter       AmpR promoter (fragment): bla
   3606..3656    +  misc_feature   bom (fragment): basis of mobility region from pBR322
   3677..4471    -  CDS            NeoR/KanR: aminoglycoside phosphotransferase from Tn5; aph(3')-II (or nptII); confers resistance to neomycin, kanamycin, and G418 (Geneticin®)
   4503..4772    -  CDS            tnpA (fragment): TN5P_ECOLX - Also known as tnp. Experimental evidence at protein level: Swiss-Prot protein existence level 1. Mediates transposition of transposon Tn5 by a 'cut and paste' mechanism. First, the monomeric transposase binds the 19 bp inverted DNA repeats flanking the transposon. Then, dimerization of the DNA- bound transposase creates a synaptic DNA complex. After nicking of the first DNA strand, excision of the transposon proceeds through a series of intermediates. The transposase then mediates the insertion of the transposon at a new site by strand transfer. The activity of the wild- type tran
   4820..5123    -  CDS            ccdB (fragment): CcdB, a bacterial toxin that poisons DNA gyrase; ccdB; Plasmids containing the ccdB gene cannot be propagated in standard E. coli strains.
   5133..5280    -  CDS            lacZα (fragment): LacZα fragment of β-galactosidase; lacZ fragment
   5283..5301    +  promoter       T7 promoter: promoter for bacteriophage T7 RNA polymerase
