[The description below was written by a language model from this plasmid's Addgene catalogue record and pLannotate feature annotations shown in this document.]
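Description:
L0-I10 PhiC31 GG2-GG4 is a Level 0 part plasmid for Golden Gate modular assembly. It carries a synthetic PhiC31 integrase insert of about 1.86 kb, TOPO-cloned into the pCR-BluntII-TOPO backbone for a sequenced total of 5,368 nt. It is a storage and donor vector propagated in E. coli, not an expression construct. It replicates from a high-copy ColE1/pUC-type origin and is selected with kanamycin through the Tn5-derived NeoR/KanR gene. A BleoR (Sh ble) cassette conferring Zeocin resistance is also present, as is usual for this backbone.

The remaining annotated features are backbone elements. These include the lac promoter, operator and CAP site, a lacZα fragment fused to a ccdB fragment, a T7 promoter next to the cloning site, and short remnants of lacI, tnpA and bom. In this backbone, insertion at the TOPO site disrupts the lacZα–ccdB lethal fusion, which provides positive selection for recombinant clones. The automated feature table does not annotate the integrase itself. The unannotated region of roughly 1–1,990 nt is large enough to hold the insert, but its internal structure, any promoter or terminator, and the sequences of the GG2 and GG4 linkers are not stated in the record.

PhiC31 integrase is a phage-derived serine recombinase that catalyses unidirectional recombination between attP and attB sites. The GG2 and GG4 linkers define the position this part takes when it is released and joined with neighbouring parts in higher-level assemblies. The plasmid belongs to an integrase toolbox built to record gene-expression events during plant development.
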