Addgene plasmid #195893: L0-I10 PhiC31 GG2-GG4
Purpose: Level 0 PhiC31 integrase with GG2 GG4 golden gate linkers
Depositing lab: Jennifer Nemhauser. Depositing organization: University of Washington. Publication: An integrase toolbox to record gene-expression during plant development. Guiziou S, Maranas CJ, Chu JC, Nemhauser JL. Nat Commun. 2023 Apr 3;14(1):1844. doi: 10.1038/s41467-023-37607-5. PubMed 37012288.
Backbone
  Vector backbone: pCR-BluntII-TOPO
  Backbone manufacturer: Thermo Fisher Scientific
  Backbone size w/o insert (bp): 3512
  Vector type: Synthetic Biology
Growth in bacteria
  Bacterial resistance: Kanamycin, 50 μg/mL
  Growth temperature: 37°C
  Growth strain: DH5alpha
  Copy number: High Copy
Gene/Insert
  Gene/Insert name: PhiC31 integrase
  Species: Synthetic
  Insert size (bp): 1856
  Cloning method: TOPO Cloning
Terms and licenses: Academic/Nonprofit Terms; Industry Terms: Not Available to Industry
How to cite: L0-I10 PhiC31 GG2-GG4 was a gift from Jennifer Nemhauser (Addgene plasmid # 195893 ; http://n2t.net/addgene:195893 ; RRID:Addgene_195893)
